>Addgene plasmid #225723 | pCAGGS puro HA-hUSP27X Y381H | addgene full sequence | sequence record 445600 | Addgene NGS Result
TTGAGATCCTTTTTTTCTGCGCGTAATCTGCTGCTTGCAAACAAAAAAACCACCGCTACCAGCGGTGGTT
TGTTTGCCGGATCAAGAGCTACCAACTCTTTTTCCGAAGGTAACTGGCTTCAGCAGAGCGCAGATACCAA
ATACTGTTCTTCTAGTGTAGCCGTAGTTAGGCCACCACTTCAAGAACTCTGTAGCACCGCCTACATACCT
CGCTCTGCTAATCCTGTTACCAGTGGCTGCTGCCAGTGGCGATAAGTCGTGTCTTACCGGGTTGGACTCA
AGACGATAGTTACCGGATAAGGCGCAGCGGTCGGGCTGAACGGGGGGTTCGTGCACACAGCCCAGCTTGG
AGCGAACGACCTACACCGAACTGAGATACCTACAGCGTGAGCTATGAGAAAGCGCCACGCTTCCCGAAGG
GAGAAAGGCGGACAGGTATCCGGTAAGCGGCAGGGTCGGAACAGGAGAGCGCACGAGGGAGCTTCCAGGG
GGAAACGCCTGGTATCTTTATAGTCCTGTCGGGTTTCGCCACCTCTGACTTGAGCGTCGATTTTTGTGAT
GCTCGTCAGGGGGGCGGAGCCTATGGAAAAACGCCAGCAACGCGGCCTTTTTACGGTTCCTGGCCTTTTG
CTGGCCTTTTGCTCACATGTTCTTTCCTGCGTTATCCCCTGATTCTGTGGATAACCGTATTACCGCCTTT
GAGTGAGCTGATACCGCTCGCCGCAGCCGAACGACCGAGCGCAGCGAGTCAGTGAGCGAGGAAGCGGAAG
AGCGCCCAATACGCAAACCGCCTCTCCCCGCGCGTTGGCCGATTCATTAATGCAGCTGGCACGACAGGTT
TCCCGACTGGAAAGCGGGCAGTGAGCGCAACGCAATTAATGTGAGTTAGCTCACTCATTAGGCACCCCAG
GCTTTACACTTTATGCTTCCGGCTCGTATGTTGTGTGGAATTGTGAGCGGATAACAATTTCACACAGGAA
ACAGCTATGACATGATTACGAATTTGGCCAAGTCGGCCTCTAATACGACTCACTATAGGGAGCTCGTCGA
CATTGATTATTGACTAGTTATTAATAGTAATCAATTACGGGGTCATTAGTTCATAGCCCATATATGGAGT
TCCGCGTTACATAACTTACGGTAAATGGCCCGCCTGGCTGACCGCCCAACGACCCCCGCCCATTGACGTC
AATAATGACGTATGTTCCCATAGTAACGCCAATAGGGACTTTCCATTGACGTCAATGGGTGGAGTATTTA
CGGTAAACTGCCCACTTGGCAGTACATCAAGTGTATCATATGCCAAGTACGCCCCCTATTGACGTCAATG
ACGGTAAATGGCCCGCCTGGCATTATGCCCAGTACATGACCTTATGGGACTTTCCTACTTGGCAGTACAT
CTACGTATTAGTCATCGCTATTACCATGGTCGAGGTGAGCCCCACGTTCTGCTTCACTCTCCCCATCTCC
CCCCCCTCCCCACCCCCAATTTTGTATTTATTTATTTTTTAATTATTTTGTGCAGCGATGGGGGCGGGGG
GGGGGGGGGGGTATGTGTAGGTGGGGGGGGGGGGGGGGGGGGGGGGGGGGGGGGGGGGGGGCGGGCGGGG
GGGGGCGGGGCGGGGCGAGGGGCGGGGCGGGGCGAGGCGGAGAGGTGCGGCGGCAGCCAATCAGAGCGGC
GCGCTCCGAAAGTTTCCTTTTATGGCGAGGCGGCGGCGGCGGCGGCCCTATAAAAAGCGAAGCGCGCGGC
GGGCGGGAGTCGCTGCGCGCTGCCTTCGCCCCGTGCCCCGCTCCGCCGCCGCCTCGCGCCGCCCGCCCCG
GCTCTGACTGACCGCGTTACTCCCACAGGTGAGCGGGCGGGACGGCCCTTCTCCTCCGGGCTGTAATTAG
CGCTTGGTTTAATGACGGCTTGTTTCTTTTCTGTGGCTGCGTGAAAGCCTTGAGGGGCTCCGGGAGGGCC
CTTTGTGCGGGGGGAGCGGCTCGGGGGGTGCGTGCGTGTGTGTGTGCGTGGGGAGCGCCGCGTGCGGCTC
CGCGCTGCCCGGCGGCTGTGAGCGCTGCGGGCGCGGCGCGGGGCTTTGTGCGCTCCGCAGTGTGCGCGAG
GGGAGCGCGGCCGGGGGCGGTGCCCCGCGGTGCGGGGGGGGCTGCGAGGGGAACAAAGGCTGCGTGCGGG
GTGTGTGCGTGGGGGGGTGAGCAGGGGGTGTGGGCGCGTCGGTCGGGCTGCAACCCCCCCTGCACCCCCC
TCCCCGAGTTGCTGAGCACGGCCCGGCTTCGGGTGCGGGGCTCCGTACGGGGCGTGGCGCGGGGCTCGCC
GTGCCGGGCGGGGGGTGGCGGCAGGTGGGGGTGCCGGGCGGGGCGGGGCCGCCTCGGGCCGGGGAGGGCT
CGGGGGAGGGGCGCGGCGGCCCCCGGAGCGCCGGCGGCTGTCGAGGCGCGGCGAGCCGCAGCCATTGCCT
TTTATGGTAATCGTGCGAGAGGGCGCAGGGACTTCCTTTGTCCCAAATCTGTGCGGAGCCGAAATCTGGG
AGGCGCCGCCGCACCCCCTCTAGCGGGCGCGGGGCGAAGCGGTGCGGCGCCGGCAGGAAGGAAATGGGCG
GGGAGGGCCTTCGTGCGTCGCCGCGCCGCCGTCCCCTTCTCCCTCTCCAGCCTCGGGGCTGTCCGCGGGG
GGACGGCTGCCTTCGGGGGGGACGGGGCAGGGCGGGGTTCGGCTTCTGGCGTGTGACCGGCGGCTCTAGA
GCCTCTGCTAACCATGTTCATGCCTTCTTCTTTTTCCTACAGCTCCTGGGCAACGTGCTGGTTATTGTGC
TGTCTCATCATTTTGGCAAAGAATTCAACTCGAATGTACCCATACGATGTGCCAGATTACGCCGGATCCA
TGTGTAAGGACTATGTATATGACAAAGACATTGAGCAAATTGCCAAAGAAGAGCAAGGAGAAGCTTTGAA
ATTACAAGCCTCCACCTCAACAGAGGTTTCTCACCAGCAGTGTTCAGTGCCAGGCCTTGGTGAGAAATTC
CCAACCTGGGAAACAACCAAACCAGAATTAGAACTGCTGGGGCACAACCCGAGGAGAAGAAGAATCACCT
CCAGCTTTACGATCGGTTTAAGAGGACTCATCAATCTTGGCAACACGTGCTTTATGAACTGCATTGTCCA
GGCCCTCACCCACACGCCGATACTGAGAGATTTCTTTCTCTCTGACAGGCACCGATGTGAGATGCCGAGT
CCCGAGTTGTGTCTGGTCTGTGAGATGTCGTCGCTGTTTCGGGAGTTGTATTCTGGAAACCCGTCTCCTC
ATGTGCCCTATAAGTTACTGCACCTGGTGTGGATACATGCCCGCCATTTAGCAGGGTACAGGCAACAGGA
TGCCCACGAGTTCCTCATTGCAGCGTTAGATGTCCTGCACAGGCACTGCAAAGGTGATGATGTCGGGAAG
GCGGCCAACAATCCCAACCACTGTAACTGCATCATAGACCAAATCTTCACAGGTGGCCTGCAGTCTGATG
TCACCTGTCAAGCCTGCCATGGCGTCTCCACCACGATAGACCCATGCTGGGACATTAGTTTGGACTTGCC
TGGCTCTTGCACCTCCTTCTGGCCCATGAGCCCAGGGAGGGAGAGCAGTGTGAACGGGGAAAGCCACATA
CCAGGAATCACCACCCTCACGGACTGCTTGCGGAGGTTTACGAGGCCAGAGCACTTAGGAAGCAGTGCCA
AAATCAAATGTGGTAGTTGCCAAAGCTACCAGGAATCTACCAAACAGCTCACAATGAATAAATTACCTGT
CGTTGCCTGTTTTCATTTCAAACGGTTTGAACATTCAGCGAAACAGAGGCGCAAGATCACTACATACATT
TCCTTTCCTCTGGAGCTGGATATGACGCCGTTTATGGCCTCAAGTAAAGAGAGCAGAATGAATGGACAAT
TGCAGCTGCCAACCAATAGTGGAAACAACGAAAATAAGTATTCCTTGTTTGCTGTGGTTAATCACCAAGG
AACCTTGGAGAGTGGCCACCATACCAGCTTCATCCGGCACCACAAGGACCAGTGGTTCAAGTGTGATGAT
GCCGTCATCACTAAGGCCAGTATTAAGGACGTACTGGACAGTGAAGGGTATTTACTGTTCTATCACAAAC
AGGTGCTAGAACATGAGTCAGAAAAAGTGAAAGAAATGAACACACAAGCCTACTGATCGAGCCTTAATTA
AGGGCTAGCAAATGCATGCGGCCGCCAATTCCAGCTGAGCGCCGGTCGCTACCATTACCAGTTGGTCTGG
TGTCAAAAATAATAATAACCGGGCAGGCCATGTCTGCCCGTATTTCGCGTAAGGAAATCCATTATGTACT
ATTTAAAAAACACAAACTTTTGGATGTTCGGTTTATTCTTTTTCTTTTACTTTTTTATCATGGGAGCCTA
CTTCCCGTTTTTCCCGATTTGGCTACATGACATCAACCATATCAGCAAAAGTGATACGGGTATTATTTTT
GCCGCTATTTCTCTGTTCTCGCTATTATTCCAACCGCTGTTTGGTCTGCTTTCTGACAAACTCGGAACTT
GTTTATTGCAGCTTATAATGGTTACAAATAAAGCAATAGCATCACAAATTTCACAAATAAAGCATTTTTT
TCACTGCATTCTAGTTGTGGTTTGTCCAAACTCATCAATGTATCTTATCATGTCTGGATCTACCGGGTAG
GGGAGGCGCTTTTCCCAAGGCAGTCTGGAGCATGCGCTTTAGCAGCCCCGCTGGGCACTTGGCGCTACAC
AAGTGGCCTCTGGCCTCGCACACATTCCACATCCACCGGTAGGCGCCAACCGGCTCCGTTCTTTGGTGGC
CCCTTCGCGCCACCTTCTACTCCTCCCCTAGTCAGGAAGTTCCCCCCCGCCCCGCAGCTCGCGTCGTGCA
GGACGTGACAAATGGAAGTAGCACGTCTCACTAGTCTCGTGCAGATGGACAGCACCGCTGAGCAATGGAA
GCGGGTAGGCCTTTGGGGCAGCGGCCAATAGCAGCTTTGCTCCTTCGCTTTCTGGGCTCAGAGGCTGGGA
AGGGGTGGGTCCGGGGGCGGGCTCAGGGGCGGGCTCAGGGGCGGGGCGGGCGCCCGAAGGTCCTCCGGAG
GCCCGGCATTCTGCACGCTTCAAAAGCGCACGTCTGCCGCGCTGTTCTCCTCTTCCTCATCTCCGGGCCT
TTCGACAAGCTAGCTTACCATGACCGAGTACAAGCCCACGGTGCGCCTCGCCACCCGCGACGACGTCCCC
AGGGCCGTACGCACCCTCGCCGCCGCGTTCGCCGACTACCCCGCCACGCGCCACACCGTCGATCCGGACC
GCCACATCGAGCGGGTCACCGAGCTGCAAGAACTCTTCCTCACGCGCGTCGGGCTCGACATCGGCAAGGT
GTGGGTCGCGGACGACGGCGCCGCGGTGGCGGTCTGGACCACGCCGGAGAGCGTCGAAGCGGGGGCGGTG
TTCGCCGAGATCGGCCCGCGCATGGCCGAGTTGAGCGGTTCCCGGCTGGCCGCGCAGCAACAGATGGAAG
GCCTCCTGGCGCCGCACCGGCCCAAGGAGCCCGCGTGGTTCCTGGCCACCGTCGGCGTCTCGCCCGACCA
CCAGGGCAAGGGTCTGGGCAGCGCCGTCGTGCTCCCCGGAGTGGAGGCGGCCGAGCGCGCCGGGGTGCCC
GCCTTCCTGGAGACCTCCGCGCCCCGCAACCTCCCCTTCTACGAGCGGCTCGGCTTCACCGTCACCGCCG
ACGTCGAGGTGCCCGAAGGACCGCGCACCTGGTGCATGACCCGCAAGCCCGGTGCCTGACGCCCGCCCCA
CGACCCGCAGCGCCCGACCGAAAGGAGCGCACGACCCCATGCATCGATTTGCCAGCCATCTGTTGTTTGC
CCCTCCCCCGTGCCTTCCTTGACCCTGGAAGGTGCCACTCCCACTGTCCTTTCCTAATAAAATGAGGAAA
TTGCATCGCATTGTCTGAGTAGGTGTCATTCTATTCTGGGGGGTGGGGTGGGGCAGGACAGCAAGGGGGA
GGATTGGGAAGACAATAGCAGGCATGCTGGGGATGCGGTGGGCTCTATGGCTTCTGAGGCGGAAAGAACC
AGCTGGGGCTCGACGCGGCCGGCCGCTGACCAAGTCAGCTTGGCACTGGCCGTCGTTTTACAACGTCGTG
ACTGGGAAAACCCTGGCGTTACCCAACTTAATCGCCTTGCAGCACATCCCCCTTTCGCCAGCTGGCGTAA
TAGCGAAGAGGCCCGCACCGATCGCCCTTCCCAACAGTTGCGCAGCCTGAATGGCGAATGGAAATTGTAA
GCGTTAATATTTTGTTAAAATTCGCGTTAAATTTTTGTTAAATCAGCTCATTTTTTAACCAATAGGCCGA
AATCGGCAAAATCCCTTATAAATCAAAAGAATAGACCGAGATAGGGT
[37 nt withheld, positions 6418-6454]
AAAGAACGTGGACTCCAACGTCAAAGG
[49 nt withheld, positions 6482-6530]
T
[91 nt withheld, positions 6532-6622]
G
[124 nt withheld, positions 6624-6747]
CAGGTGGCACTTTTCGGGGAAATGTGCGCGGAACCCCTATTTGTTTATTTTTCTAAATACATTCAAATAT
GTATCCGCTCATGAGACAATAACCCTGATAAATGCTTCAATAATATTGAAAAAGGAAGAGTATGAGTATT
CAACATTTCCGTGTCGCCCTTATTCCCTTTTTTGCGGCATTTTGCCTTCCTGTTTTTGCTCACCCAGAAA
CGCTGGTGAAAGTAAAAGATGCTGAAGATCAGTTGGGTGCACGAGTGGGTTACATCGAACTGGATCTCAA
CAGCGGTAAGATCCTTGAGAGTTTTCGCCCCGAAGAACGTTTTCCAATGATGAGCACTTTTAAAGTTCTG
CTATGTGGCGCGGTATTATCCCGTATTGACGCCGGGCAAGAGCAACTCGGTCGCCGCATACACTATTCTC
AGAATGACTTGGTTGAGTACTCACCAGTCACAGAAAAGCATCTTACGGATGGCATGACAGTAAGAGAATT
ATGCAGTGCTGCCATAACCATGAGTGATAACACTGCGGCCAACTTACTTCTGACAACGATCGGAGGACCG
AAGGAGCTAACCGCTTTTTTGCACAACATGGGGGATCATGTAACTCGCCTTGATCGTTGGGAACCGGAGC
TGAATGAAGCCATACCAAACGACGAGCGTGACACCACGATGCCTGTAGCAATGGCAACAACGTTGCGCAA
ACTATTAACTGGCGAACTACTTACTCTAGCTTCCCGGCAACAATTAATAGACTGGATGGAGGCGGATAAA
GTTGCAGGACCACTTCTGCGCTCGGCCCTTCCGGCTGGCTGGTTTATTGCTGATAAATCTGGAGCCGGTG
AGCGTGGGTCTCGCGGTATCATTGCAGCACTGGGGCCAGATGGTAAGCCCTCCCGTATCGTAGTTATCTA
CACGACGGGGAGTCAGGCAACTATGGATGAACGAAATAGACAGATCGCTGAGATAGGTGCCTCACTGATT
AAGCATTGGTAACTGTCAGACCAAGTTTACTCATATATACTTTAGATTGATTTAAAACTTCATTTTTAAT
TTAAAAGGATCTAGGTGAAGATCCTTTTTGATAATCTCATGACCAAAATCCCTTAACGTGAGTTTTCGTT
CCACTGAGCGTCAGACCCCGTAGAAAAGATCAAAGGATCTTC
Features (pLannotate 1.2.2; 23 found; start..end, strand, type, name):
      1..589     +  rep_origin     ori: high-copy-number ColE1/pMB1/pBR322/pUC origin of replication
    772..864     +  CDS            lacI (fragment): lac repressor; lacI; The lac repressor binds to the lac operator to inhibit transcription in E. coli. This inhibition can be relieved by adding lactose or isopropyl-β-D-thiogalactopyranoside (IPTG).
    877..898     +  protein_bind   CAP binding site: CAP binding activates transcription in the presence of cAMP. E. coli catabolite activator protein
    913..943     +  promoter       lac promoter: promoter for the E. coli lac operon
    951..967     +  protein_bind   lac operator: The lac repressor binds to the lac operator to inhibit transcription in E. coli. This inhibition can be relieved by adding lactose or isopropyl-β-D-thiogalactopyranoside (IPTG). lac repressor encoded by lacI
   1021..1039    +  promoter       T7 promoter: promoter for bacteriophage T7 RNA polymerase
   1049..1428    +  enhancer       CMV enhancer: human cytomegalovirus immediate early enhancer
   1430..1551    +  promoter       chicken β-actin promoter (fragment): contains a 21-bp deletion relative to the standard chicken β-actin promoter
   1578..1755    +  promoter       chicken β-actin promoter (fragment): No description available
   1756..2772    +  intron         chimeric intron: chimera between introns from chicken β-actin and rabbit β-globin
   2770..2838    +  CDS            HBB (fragment): HBB_LEPEU - Experimental evidence at protein level: Swiss-Prot protein existence level 1. Involved in oxygen transport from the lung to the various peripheral tissues. From Lepus europaeus (European hare).
   2837..2862    +  CDS            3xHA (fragment): three tandem HA epitope tags
   2870..4183    +  CDS            Usp27: UBP27_MOUSE - Also known as Usp27x. Experimental evidence at protein level: Swiss-Prot protein existence level 1. Deubiquitinase that can reduce the levels of BCL2L11/BIM ubiquitination and stabilize BCL2L11 in response to the RAF-MAPK- degradation signal. By acting on BCL2L11 levels, may counteract the anti-apoptotic effects of MAPK activity. From Mus musculus (Mouse).
   4334..4546    +  CDS            lacY (fragment): LACY_ECOLI - Experimental evidence at protein level: Swiss-Prot protein existence level 1. Responsible for transport of beta-galactosides into the cell, with the concomitant import of a proton (symport system). Can transport lactose, melibiose, lactulose or the analog methyl-1-thio-beta,D- galactopyranoside (TMG), but not sucrose or fructose (PubMed:1848449, PubMed:18177889, PubMed:22106930). The substrate specificity is directed toward the galactopyranosyl moiety of the substrate (PubMed:22106930). From Escherichia coli (strain K12).
   4546..4680    +  polyA_signal   SV40 poly(A) signal: SV40 polyadenylation signal
   4685..5184    +  promoter       PGK promoter: mouse phosphoglycerate kinase 1 promoter
   5200..5799    +  CDS            PuroR: puromycin N-acetyltransferase; pac from Streptomyces alboniger; confers resistance to puromycin
   5859..6070    +  polyA_signal   bGH poly(A) signal (fragment): bovine growth hormone polyadenylation signal
   6074..6095    +  promoter       SV40 promoter (fragment): SV40 enhancer and early promoter
   6134..6288    +  CDS            lacZα (fragment): LacZα fragment of β-galactosidase; lacZ fragment
   6319..6747    -  rep_origin     f1 ori (sequence partly withheld): f1 bacteriophage origin of replication; arrow indicates direction of (+) strand synthesis
   6774..6878    +  promoter       AmpR promoter: bla
   6879..7739    +  CDS            AmpR: β-lactamase; bla; confers resistance to ampicillin, carbenicillin, and related antibiotics
