[The description below was written by a language model from this plasmid's Addgene catalogue record and pLannotate feature annotations shown in this document.]
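Description:
pCAGGS puro HA-hUSP27X Y381H is a 7.9 kb mammalian expression plasmid built on the pCAGGS puro backbone and intended for transfection into mammalian cells. In bacteria it is maintained as a high-copy plasmid through a ColE1/pUC-type origin and selected with ampicillin via the β-lactamase gene. An f1 phage origin and leftover lac and T7 promoter elements from the cloning backbone are also present but play no role in mammalian expression.

The payload is a 1,314 bp human USP27X coding sequence carrying the Y381H substitution, fused at its N terminus to an HA epitope tag. The automated annotation labels this reading frame by its closest mouse Usp27 match and the tag as a fragment of a 3xHA element, but the catalogue entry identifies the insert as human with an HA tag. Expression is driven by the CAG promoter arrangement: the CMV immediate-early enhancer joined to the chicken β-actin promoter and a chimeric chicken β-actin/rabbit β-globin intron, a combination that gives strong, broadly active transcription. An SV40 polyadenylation signal lies downstream of the insert. A separate cassette, consisting of the mouse PGK promoter, the puromycin N-acetyltransferase gene and a bovine growth hormone polyadenylation signal, allows puromycin selection of transfected cells.

USP27X is an X-linked deubiquitinase gene associated with X-linked intellectual disability, and the linked study examined how patient variants disrupt protein function. This construct allows the Y381H variant to be expressed in cultured cells, with the HA tag allowing detection or immunoprecipitation, presumably for comparison with wild-type protein.
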