Addgene plasmid #225723: pCAGGS puro HA-hUSP27X Y381H
Purpose: Transfection of USP27X (Y381H) with HA tag in mammalian cells
Depositing lab: Francisco Bustos. Depositing organization: Sanford Research. Publication: USP27X variants underlying X-linked intellectual disability disrupt protein function via distinct mechanisms. Koch I, Slovik M, Zhang Y, Liu B, Rennie M, Konz E, Cogne B, Daana M, Davids L, Diets IJ, Gold NB, Holtz AM, Isidor B, Mor-Shaked H, Neira Fresneda J, Niederhoffer KY, Nizon M, Pfundt R, Simon M, Stegmann A, Guillen Sacoto MJ, Wevers M, Barakat TS, Yanovsky-Dagan S, Atanassov BS, Toth R, Gao C, Bustos F, Harel T. Life Sci Alliance. 2024 Jan 5;7(3):e202302258. doi: 10.26508/lsa.202302258. Print 2024 Mar. PubMed 38182161.
Backbone
  Vector backbone: pCAGGS puro
  Vector type: Mammalian Expression
Growth in bacteria
  Bacterial resistance: Ampicillin, 100 μg/mL
  Growth temperature: 37°C
  Growth strain: DH5alpha
  Copy number: High Copy
Gene/Insert
  Gene/Insert name: USP27X Y381H
  Species: H. sapiens (human)
  Insert size (bp): 1314
  Mutation: Y381H
  Entrez Gene: USP27X (a.k.a. MRX105, USP22L, USP27, XLID105)
  Tag / fusion protein: HA (N terminal on insert)
  Cloning method: Restriction Enzyme; 5′ cloning site Unknown (unknown if destroyed)
Terms and licenses: Academic/Nonprofit Terms; Industry Terms: Not Available to Industry
How to cite: pCAGGS puro HA-hUSP27X Y381H was a gift from Francisco Bustos (Addgene plasmid # 225723 ; http://n2t.net/addgene:225723 ; RRID:Addgene_225723)
